Addgene plasmid #157667: shFGF2#1
Purpose: Tet inducible knockdown of FGF2
Depositing lab: Byung Il Lee. Depositing organization: National Cancer Center (KR). Publication: Regulation of mRNA export through API5 and nuclear FGF2 interaction. Bong SM, Bae SH, Song B, Gwak H, Yang SW, Kim S, Nam S, Rajalingam K, Oh SJ, Kim TW, Park S, Jang H, Lee BI. Nucleic Acids Res. 2020 Jun 19;48(11):6340-6352. doi: 10.1093/nar/gkaa335. PubMed 32383752.
Backbone
  Vector backbone: Tet-pLKO-puro
  Backbone size w/o insert (bp): 8800
  Total vector size (bp): 8860
  Vector type: Mammalian Expression, Lentiviral, RNAi
  Selectable markers: Puromycin
Growth in bacteria
  Bacterial resistance: Ampicillin, 100 μg/mL
  Growth temperature: 37°C
  Growth strain: NEB Stable
  Copy number: Unknown
Gene/Insert
  Gene/Insert name: Fibroblast growth factor 2 (alt name: shFGF2#1)
  Species: H. sapiens (human)
  Insert size (bp): 60
  Entrez Gene: FGF2 (a.k.a. BFGF, FGF-2, FGFB, HBGF-2)
  Cloning method: Restriction Enzyme; 5′ cloning site AgeI (unknown if destroyed); 3′ cloning site EcoRI (unknown if destroyed)
  Sequencing primers: 5′ -; 3′ -
Terms and licenses: Academic/Nonprofit Terms; Industry Terms: Not Available to Industry
How to cite: shFGF2#1 was a gift from Byung Il Lee (Addgene plasmid # 157667 ; http://n2t.net/addgene:157667 ; RRID:Addgene_157667)
