[The description below was written by a language model from this plasmid's Addgene catalogue record and pLannotate feature annotations shown in this document.]
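Description:
shFGF2#1 is a lentiviral RNAi plasmid built on the Tet-pLKO-puro backbone for doxycycline-inducible knockdown of human fibroblast growth factor 2 (FGF2). It is propagated in E. coli through a high-copy ColE1/pUC-type origin with ampicillin selection (AmpR), and it also carries an f1 origin and remnants of a lac/lacZα cloning region. The catalogue lists a total size of about 8.86 kb, while the sequenced record annotated here is 8,816 nt, a small discrepancy the record does not explain.

The viral portion has a third-generation, self-inactivating layout. An RSV promoter fused to a truncated HIV-1 5' LTR drives genomic RNA production in packaging cells. It is followed by the Ψ packaging signal, a gag fragment, the RRE for Rev-dependent export, a cPPT/CTS element, and a ΔU3 3' LTR with a downstream SV40 poly(A) signal.

The roughly 60 bp shRNA insert was cloned between AgeI and EcoRI. It is not annotated as a feature itself but presumably lies just downstream of the H1-2O2 promoter, a variant of the human H1 Pol III promoter carrying Tet operator sites. A separate cassette uses the hPGK promoter and a β-globin intron to express TetR, followed by an EMCV IRES and the puromycin resistance gene. Transduced cells can therefore be selected with puromycin while constitutively producing the repressor. TetR keeps the H1 promoter silent until doxycycline or tetracycline releases it, allowing hairpin transcription and FGF2 silencing on demand from a single vector. The associated publication concerns the interaction of nuclear FGF2 with API5 in mRNA export, which is consistent with use of this construct for conditional FGF2 depletion in human cells.
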