Features (pLannotate 1.2.2; 29 found; start..end, strand, type, name):
      1..227     +  promoter       RSV promoter: Rous sarcoma virus enhancer/promoter
    228..408     +  LTR            5' LTR (truncated): truncated 5' long terminal repeat (LTR) from HIV-1
    455..580     +  misc_feature   HIV-1 Ψ: packaging signal of human immunodeficiency virus type 1
    564..927     +  CDS            HIV-1 gag (fragment): gag protein from human immunodeficiency virus 1; gag
   1073..1306    +  misc_feature   RRE: The Rev response element (RRE) of HIV-1 allows for Rev-dependent mRNA export from the nucleus to the cytoplasm.
   1683..1783    +  CDS            Rev (fragment): human immunodeficiency virus 1 (HIV-1) Rev protein; rev; enhances nuclear export of unspliced and incompletely spliced viral mRNAs
   1824..1918    +  promoter       H1-2O2 promoter: doxycycline-inducible variant of the human H1 RNA promoter (Henriksen et al., 2007)
   2019..2136    +  misc_feature   cPPT/CTS: central polypurine tract and central termination sequence of HIV-1
   2185..2695    +  promoter       hPGK promoter: human phosphoglycerate kinase 1 promoter
   2704..3276    +  intron         β-globin intron: intron from rabbit β-globin gene
   3331..3349    +  promoter       T7 promoter: promoter for bacteriophage T7 RNA polymerase
   3360..3980    +  CDS            tetR: TETR2_ECOLX - Experimental evidence at protein level: Swiss-Prot protein existence level 1. TetR is the repressor of the tetracycline resistance element; its N-terminal region forms a helix-turn-helix structure and binds DNA. Binding of tetracycline to TetR reduces the repressor affinity for the tetracycline resistance gene (tetA) promoter operator sites. From Escherichia coli.
   4126..4588    +  misc_feature   IRES: internal ribosome entry site (IRES) of the encephalomyocarditis virus (EMCV)
   4608..5207    +  CDS            PuroR: puromycin N-acetyltransferase; pac from Streptomyces alboniger; confers resistance to puromycin
   5250..5333    +  CDS            nef (fragment): NEF_HV1Z2 - Experimental evidence at protein level: Swiss-Prot protein existence level 1. Extracellular Nef protein targets CD4(+) T-lymphocytes for apoptosis by interacting with CXCR4 surface receptors. From Human immunodeficiency virus type 1 group M subtype D (isolate Z2/CDC-Z34) (HIV-1).
   5335..5568    +  LTR            3' LTR (ΔU3): self-inactivating 3' long terminal repeat (LTR) from HIV-1
   5640..5761    +  polyA_signal   SV40 poly(A) signal: SV40 polyadenylation signal
   5801..5936    +  rep_origin     SV40 ori: SV40 origin of replication
   5957..5975    -  promoter       T7 promoter: promoter for bacteriophage T7 RNA polymerase
   5983..6138    +  CDS            lacZα (fragment): LacZα fragment of β-galactosidase; lacZ fragment
   6143..6571    +  rep_origin     f1 ori (sequence partly withheld): f1 bacteriophage origin of replication; arrow indicates direction of (+) strand synthesis
   6624..6728    +  promoter       AmpR promoter: bla
   6729..7589    +  CDS            AmpR: β-lactamase; bla; confers resistance to ampicillin, carbenicillin, and related antibiotics
   7760..8348    +  rep_origin     ori: high-copy-number ColE1/pMB1/pBR322/pUC origin of replication
   8531..8623    +  CDS            lacI (fragment): lac repressor; lacI; The lac repressor binds to the lac operator to inhibit transcription in E. coli. This inhibition can be relieved by adding lactose or isopropyl-β-D-thiogalactopyranoside (IPTG).
   8636..8657    +  protein_bind   CAP binding site: CAP binding activates transcription in the presence of cAMP. E. coli catabolite activator protein
   8672..8702    +  promoter       lac promoter: promoter for the E. coli lac operon
   8710..8726    +  protein_bind   lac operator: The lac repressor binds to the lac operator to inhibit transcription in E. coli. This inhibition can be relieved by adding lactose or isopropyl-β-D-thiogalactopyranoside (IPTG). lac repressor encoded by lacI
   8771..8789    +  promoter       T3 promoter: promoter for bacteriophage T3 RNA polymerase
>Addgene plasmid #157667 | shFGF2#1 | addgene full sequence | sequence record 321889 | Addgene NGS Result
TGTAGTCTTATGCAATACTCTTGTAGTCTTGCAACATGGTAACGATGAGTTAGCAACATGCCTTACAAGG
AGAGAAAAAGCACCGTGCATGCCGATTGGTGGAAGTAAGGTGGTACGATCGTGCCTTATTAGGAAGGCAA
CAGACGGGTCTGACATGGATTGGACGAACCACTGAATTGCCGCATTGCAGAGATATTGTATTTAAGTGCC
TAGCTCGATACATAAACGGGTCTCTCTGGTTAGACCAGATCTGAGCCTGGGAGCTCTCTGGCTAACTAGG
GAACCCACTGCTTAAGCCTCAATAAAGCTTGCCTTGAGTGCTTCAAGTAGTGTGTGCCCGTCTGTTGTGT
GACTCTGGTAACTAGAGATCCCTCAGACCCTTTTAGTCAGTGTGGAAAATCTCTAGCAGTGGCGCCCGAA
CAGGGACTTGAAAGCGAAAGGGAAACCAGAGGAGCTCTCTCGACGCAGGACTCGGCTTGCTGAAGCGCGC
ACGGCAAGAGGCGAGGGGCGGCGACTGGTGAGTACGCCAAAAATTTTGACTAGCGGAGGCTAGAAGGAGA
GAGATGGGTGCGAGAGCGTCAGTATTAAGCGGGGGAGAATTAGATCGCGATGGGAAAAAATTCGGTTAAG
GCCAGGGGGAAAGAAAAAATATAAATTAAAACATATAGTATGGGCAAGCAGGGAGCTAGAACGATTCGCA
GTTAATCCTGGCCTGTTAGAAACATCAGAAGGCTGTAGACAAATACTGGGACAGCTACAACCATCCCTTC
AGACAGGATCAGAAGAACTTAGATCATTATATAATACAGTAGCAACCCTCTATTGTGTGCATCAAAGGAT
AGAGATAAAAGACACCAAGGAAGCTTTAGACAAGATAGAGGAAGAGCAAAACAAAAGTAAGACCACCGCA
CAGCAAGCGGCCGCTGATCTTCAGACCTGGAGGAGGAGATATGAGGGACAATTGGAGAAGTGAATTATAT
AAATATAAAGTAGTAAAAATTGAACCATTAGGAGTAGCACCCACCAAGGCAAAGAGAAGAGTGGTGCAGA
GAGAAAAAAGAGCAGTGGGAATAGGAGCTTTGTTCCTTGGGTTCTTGGGAGCAGCAGGAAGCACTATGGG
CGCAGCGTCAATGACGCTGACGGTACAGGCCAGACAATTATTGTCTGGTATAGTGCAGCAGCAGAACAAT
TTGCTGAGGGCTATTGAGGCGCAACAGCATCTGTTGCAACTCACAGTCTGGGGCATCAAGCAGCTCCAGG
CAAGAATCCTGGCTGTGGAAAGATACCTAAAGGATCAACAGCTCCTGGGGATTTGGGGTTGCTCTGGAAA
ACTCATTTGCACCACTGCTGTGCCTTGGAATGCTAGTTGGAGTAATAAATCTCTGGAACAGATTTGGAAT
CACACGACCTGGATGGAGTGGGACAGAGAAATTAACAATTACACAAGCTTAATACACTCCTTAATTGAAG
AATCGCAAAACCAGCAAGAAAAGAATGAACAAGAATTATTGGAATTAGATAAATGGGCAAGTTTGTGGAA
TTGGTTTAACATAACAAATTGGCTGTGGTATATAAAATTATTCATAATGATAGTAGGAGGCTTGGTAGGT
TTAAGAATAGTTTTTGCTGTACTTTCTATAGTGAATAGAGTTAGGCAGGGATATTCACCATTATCGTTTC
AGACCCACCTCCCAACCCCGAGGGGACCCGACAGGCCCGAAGGAATAGAAGAAGAAGGTGGAGAGAGAGA
CAGAGACAGATCCATTCGATTAGTGAACGGATCTCGACGGTATCGATCACGAGACTAGCCTCGAGCGGCC
GCAATATTTGCATGTCGCTATGTGTTCTGGGAAATCACCATAAACGTGAAATCCCTATCAGTGATAGAGA
CTTATAAGTTCCCTATCAGTGATAGAGACACCGGGAAACGAACTGGGCAGTATAACTCGAGTTATACTGC
CCAGTTCGTTTCTTTTTGAATTCTCGACCTCGAGACAAATGGCAGTATTCATCCACAATTTTAAAAGAAA
AGGGGGGATTGGGGGGTACAGTGCAGGGGAAAGAATAGTAGACATAATAGCAACAGACATACAAACTAAA
GAATTACAAAAACAAATTACAAAAATTCAAAATTTTCGGGTTTATTACAGGGACAGCAGAGATCCACTTT
GGCCGCGGCTCGAGGGGGTTGGGGTTGCGCCTTTTCCAAGGCAGCCCTGGGTTTGCGCAGGGACGCGGCT
GCTCTGGGCGTGGTTCCGGGAAACGCAGCGGCGCCGACCCTGGGTCTCGCACATTCTTCACGTCCGTTCG
CAGCGTCACCCGGATCTTCGCCGCTACCCTTGTGGGCCCCCCGGCGACGCTTCCTGCTCCGCCCCTAAGT
CGGGAAGGTTCCTTGCGGTTCGCGGCGTGCCGGACGTGACAAACGGAAGCCGCACGTCTCACTAGTACCC
TCGCAGACGGACAGCGCCAGGGAGCAATGGCAGCGCGCCGACCGCGATGGGCTGTGGCCAATAGCGGCTG
CTCAGCAGGGCGCGCCGAGAGCAGCGGCCGGGAAGGGGCGGTGCGGGAGGCGGGGTGTGGGGCGGTAGTG
TGGGCCCTGTTCCTGCCCGCGCGGTGTTCCGCATTCTGCAAGCCTCCGGAGCGCACGTCGGCAGTCGGCT
CCCTCGTTGACCGAATCACCGACCTCTCTCCCCAGGGGGATCTGTGAGTTTGGGGACCCTTGATTGTTCT
TTCTTTTTCGCTATTGTAAAATTCATGTTATATGGAGGGGGCAAAGTTTTCAGGGTGTTGTTTAGAATGG
GAAGATGTCCCTTGTATCACCATGGACCCTCATGATAATTTTGTTTCTTTCACTTTCTACTCTGTTGACA
ACCATTGTCTCCTCTTATTTTCTTTTCATTTTCTGTAACTTTTTCGTTAAACTTTAGCTTGCATTTGTAA
CGAATTTTTAAATTCACTTTTGTTTATTTGTCAGATTGTAAGTACTTTCTCTAATCACTTTTTTTTCAAG
GCAATCAGGGTATATTATATTGTACTTCAGCACAGTTTTAGAGAACAATTGTTATAATTAAATGATAAGG
TAGAATATTTCTGCATATAAATTCTGGCTGGCGTGGAAATATTCTTATTGGTAGAAACAACTACATCCTG
GTCATCATCCTGCCTTTCTCTTTATGGTTACAATGATATACACTGTTTGAGATGAGGATAAAATACTCTG
AGTCCAAACCGGGCCCCTCTGCTAACCATGTTCATGCCTTCTTCTTTTTCCTACAGCTCCTGGGCAACGT
GCTGGTTATTGTGCTGTCTCATCATTTTGGCAAAGAATTGTAATACGACTCACTATAGGGCGAATTGATA
TGTCTAGATTAGATAAAAGTAAAGTGATTAACAGCGCATTAGAGCTGCTTAATGAGGTCGGAATCGAAGG
TTTAACAACCCGTAAACTCGCCCAGAAGCTAGGTGTAGAGCAGCCTACATTGTATTGGCATGTAAAAAAT
AAGCGGGCTTTGCTCGACGCCTTAGCCATTGAGATGTTAGATAGGCACCATACTCACTTTTGCCCTTTAG
AAGGGGAAAGCTGGCAAGATTTTTTACGTAATAACGCTAAAAGTTTTAGATGTGCTTTACTAAGTCATCG
CGATGGAGCAAAAGTACATTTAGGTACACGGCCTACAGAAAAACAGTATGAAACTCTCGAAAATCAATTA
GCCTTTTTATGCCAACAAGGTTTTTCACTAGAGAATGCATTATATGCACTCAGCGCTGTGGGGCATTTTA
CTTTAGGTTGCGTATTGGAAGATCAAGAGCATCAAGTCGCTAAAGAAGAAAGGGAAACACCTACTACTGA
TAGTATGCCGCCATTATTACGACAAGCTATCGAATTATTTGATCACCAAGGTGCAGAGCCAGCCTTCTTA
TTCGGCCTTGAATTGATCATATGCGGATTAGAAAAACAACTTAAATGTGAAAGTGGGTCCGCGTACAGCG
GCTCCCGGGAGTTCTAGGGATCTGCCCCTCTCCCTCCCCCCCCCCTAACGTTACTGGCCGAAGCCGCTTG
GAATAAGGCCGGTGTGCGTTTGTCTATATGTTATTTTCCACCATATTGCCGTCTTTTGGCAATGTGAGGG
CCCGGAAACCTGGCCCTGTCTTCTTGACGAGCATTCCTAGGGGTCTTTCCCCTCTCGCCAAAGGAATGCA
AGGTCTGTTGAATGTCGTGAAGGAAGCAGTTCCTCTGGAAGCTTCTTGAAGACAAACAACGTCTGTAGCG
ACCCTTTGCAGGCAGCGGAACCCCCCACCTGGCGACAGGTGCCTCTGCGGCCAAAAGCCACGTGTATAAG
ATACACCTGCAAAGGCGGCACAACCCCAGTGCCACGTTGTGAGTTGGATAGTTGTGGAAAGAGTCAAATG
GCTCTCCTCAAGCGTATTCAACAAGGGGCTGAAGGATGCCCAGAAGGTACCCCATTGTATGGGATCTGAT
CTGGGGCCTCGGTGCACATGCTTTACATGTGTTTAGTCGAGGTTAAAAAAACGTCTAGGCCCCCCGAACC
ACGGGGACGTGGTTTTCCTTTGAAAAACACGATGATAAGGATCCACCGGAGCTTACCATGACCGAGTACA
AGCCCACGGTGCGCCTCGCCACCCGCGACGACGTCCCCAGGGCCGTACGCACCCTCGCCGCCGCGTTCGC
CGACTACCCCGCCACGCGCCACACCGTCGATCCGGACCGCCACATCGAGCGGGTCACCGAGCTGCAAGAA
CTCTTCCTCACGCGCGTCGGGCTCGACATCGGCAAGGTGTGGGTCGCGGACGACGGCGCCGCGGTGGCGG
TCTGGACCACGCCGGAGAGCGTCGAAGCGGGGGCGGTGTTCGCCGAGATCGGCCCGCGCATGGCCGAGTT
GAGCGGTTCCCGGCTGGCCGCGCAGCAACAGATGGAAGGCCTCCTGGCGCCGCACCGGCCCAAGGAGCCC
GCGTGGTTCCTGGCCACCGTCGGCGTCTCGCCCGACCACCAGGGCAAGGGTCTGGGCAGCGCCGTCGTGC
TCCCCGGAGTGGAGGCGGCCGAGCGCGCCGGGGTGCCCGCCTTCCTGGAGACCTCCGCGCCCCGCAACCT
CCCCTTCTACGAGCGGCTCGGCTTCACCGTCACCGCCGACGTCGAGGTGCCCGAAGGACCGCGCACCTGG
TGCATGACCCGCAAGCCCGGTGCCTGACGCCCGCCCCACGACCCGCAGCGCCCGACCGAAAGGAGCGCAC
GACCCCATGCATCGGTACCTTTAAGACCAATGACTTACAAGGCAGCTGTAGATCTTAGCCACTTTTTAAA
AGAAAAGGGGGGACTGGAAGGGCTAATTCACTCCCAACGAAGACAAGATCTGCTTTTTGCTTGTACTGGG
TCTCTCTGGTTAGACCAGATCTGAGCCTGGGAGCTCTCTGGCTAACTAGGGAACCCACTGCTTAAGCCTC
AATAAAGCTTGCCTTGAGTGCTTCAAGTAGTGTGTGCCCGTCTGTTGTGTGACTCTGGTAACTAGAGATC
CCTCAGACCCTTTTAGTCAGTGTGGAAAATCTCTAGCAGTAGTAGTTCATGTCATCTTATTATTCAGTAT
TTATAACTTGCAAAGAAATGAATATCAGAGAGTGAGAGGAACTTGTTTATTGCAGCTTATAATGGTTACA
AATAAAGCAATAGCATCACAAATTTCACAAATAAAGCATTTTTTTCACTGCATTCTAGTTGTGGTTTGTC
CAAACTCATCAATGTATCTTATCATGTCTGGCTCTAGCTATCCCGCCCCTAACTCCGCCCATCCCGCCCC
TAACTCCGCCCAGTTCCGCCCATTCTCCGCCCCATGGCTGACTAATTTTTTTTATTTATGCAGAGGCCGA
GGCCGCCTCGGCCTCTGAGCTATTCCAGAAGTAGTGAGGAGGCTTTTTTGGAGGCCTAGGGACGTACCCA
ATTCGCCCTATAGTGAGTCGTATTACGCGCGCTCACTGGCCGTCGTTTTACAACGTCGTGACTGGGAAAA
CCCTGGCGTTACCCAACTTAATCGCCTTGCAGCACATCCCCCTTTCGCCAGCTGGCGTAATAGCGAAGAG
GCCCGCACCGATCGCCCTTCCCAACAGTTGCGCAGCCTGAATGGCGAATGGG
[124 nt withheld, positions 6143-6266]
C
[91 nt withheld, positions 6268-6358]
A
[49 nt withheld, positions 6360-6408]
CCTTTGACGTTGGAGTCCACGTTCTTT
[37 nt withheld, positions 6436-6472]
ACCCTATCTCGGTCTATTCTTTTGATTTATAAGGGATTTTGCCGATTTCGGCCTATTGGTTAAAAAATGA
GCTGATTTAACAAAAATTTAACGCGAATTTTAACAAAATATTAACGCTTACAATTTAGGTGGCACTTTTC
GGGGAAATGTGCGCGGAACCCCTATTTGTTTATTTTTCTAAATACATTCAAATATGTATCCGCTCATGAG
ACAATAACCCTGATAAATGCTTCAATAATATTGAAAAAGGAAGAGTATGAGTATTCAACATTTCCGTGTC
GCCCTTATTCCCTTTTTTGCGGCATTTTGCCTTCCTGTTTTTGCTCACCCAGAAACGCTGGTGAAAGTAA
AAGATGCTGAAGATCAGTTGGGTGCACGAGTGGGTTACATCGAACTGGATCTCAACAGCGGTAAGATCCT
TGAGAGTTTTCGCCCCGAAGAACGTTTTCCAATGATGAGCACTTTTAAAGTTCTGCTATGTGGCGCGGTA
TTATCCCGTATTGACGCCGGGCAAGAGCAACTCGGTCGCCGCATACACTATTCTCAGAATGACTTGGTTG
AGTACTCACCAGTCACAGAAAAGCATCTTACGGATGGCATGACAGTAAGAGAATTATGCAGTGCTGCCAT
AACCATGAGTGATAACACTGCGGCCAACTTACTTCTGACAACGATCGGAGGACCGAAGGAGCTAACCGCT
TTTTTGCACAACATGGGGGATCATGTAACTCGCCTTGATCGTTGGGAACCGGAGCTGAATGAAGCCATAC
CAAACGACGAGCGTGACACCACGATGCCTGTAGCAATGGCAACAACGTTGCGCAAACTATTAACTGGCGA
ACTACTTACTCTAGCTTCCCGGCAACAATTAATAGACTGGATGGAGGCGGATAAAGTTGCAGGACCACTT
CTGCGCTCGGCCCTTCCGGCTGGCTGGTTTATTGCTGATAAATCTGGAGCCGGTGAGCGTGGGTCTCGCG
GTATCATTGCAGCACTGGGGCCAGATGGTAAGCCCTCCCGTATCGTAGTTATCTACACGACGGGGAGTCA
GGCAACTATGGATGAACGAAATAGACAGATCGCTGAGATAGGTGCCTCACTGATTAAGCATTGGTAACTG
TCAGACCAAGTTTACTCATATATACTTTAGATTGATTTAAAACTTCATTTTTAATTTAAAAGGATCTAGG
TGAAGATCCTTTTTGATAATCTCATGACCAAAATCCCTTAACGTGAGTTTTCGTTCCACTGAGCGTCAGA
CCCCGTAGAAAAGATCAAAGGATCTTCTTGAGATCCTTTTTTTCTGCGCGTAATCTGCTGCTTGCAAACA
AAAAAACCACCGCTACCAGCGGTGGTTTGTTTGCCGGATCAAGAGCTACCAACTCTTTTTCCGAAGGTAA
CTGGCTTCAGCAGAGCGCAGATACCAAATACTGTTCTTCTAGTGTAGCCGTAGTTAGGCCACCACTTCAA
GAACTCTGTAGCACCGCCTACATACCTCGCTCTGCTAATCCTGTTACCAGTGGCTGCTGCCAGTGGCGAT
AAGTCGTGTCTTACCGGGTTGGACTCAAGACGATAGTTACCGGATAAGGCGCAGCGGTCGGGCTGAACGG
GGGGTTCGTGCACACAGCCCAGCTTGGAGCGAACGACCTACACCGAACTGAGATACCTACAGCGTGAGCT
ATGAGAAAGCGCCACGCTTCCCGAAGGGAGAAAGGCGGACAGGTATCCGGTAAGCGGCAGGGTCGGAACA
GGAGAGCGCACGAGGGAGCTTCCAGGGGGAAACGCCTGGTATCTTTATAGTCCTGTCGGGTTTCGCCACC
TCTGACTTGAGCGTCGATTTTTGTGATGCTCGTCAGGGGGGCGGAGCCTATGGAAAAACGCCAGCAACGC
GGCCTTTTTACGGTTCCTGGCCTTTTGCTGGCCTTTTGCTCACATGTTCTTTCCTGCGTTATCCCCTGAT
TCTGTGGATAACCGTATTACCGCCTTTGAGTGAGCTGATACCGCTCGCCGCAGCCGAACGACCGAGCGCA
GCGAGTCAGTGAGCGAGGAAGCGGAAGAGCGCCCAATACGCAAACCGCCTCTCCCCGCGCGTTGGCCGAT
TCATTAATGCAGCTGGCACGACAGGTTTCCCGACTGGAAAGCGGGCAGTGAGCGCAACGCAATTAATGTG
AGTTAGCTCACTCATTAGGCACCCCAGGCTTTACACTTTATGCTTCCGGCTCGTATGTTGTGTGGAATTG
TGAGCGGATAACAATTTCACACAGGAAACAGCTATGACCATGATTACGCCAAGCGCGCAATTAACCCTCA
CTAAAGGGAACAAAAGCTGGAGCTGCAAGCTTAA
