>Addgene plasmid #157667 | shFGF2#1 | depositor partial sequence | sequence record 304535 | shFGF2 sequence
GAAACGAACTGGGCAGTATAACTCGAGTTATACTGCCCAGTTCGTTTCTTTTTG
